>Addgene plasmid #157401 | pD649-HAsp-HFE-COMP5AP-AviTag-9xHis | depositor full sequence | sequence record 303911 | Full Sequence
TTTCAATATTATTGAAGCATTTATCAGGGTTATTGTCTCATGAGCGGATACATATTTGAATGTATTTAGA
AAAATAAACAAATAGGGGTCAGTGTTACAACCAATTAACCAATTCTGAACATTATCGCGAGCCCATTTAT
ACCTGAATATGGCTCATAACACCCCTTGCTCATGACCAAAATCCCTTAACGTGAGTTACGCGCGCGTCGT
TCCACTGAGCGTCAGACCCCGTAGAAAAGATCAAAGGATCTTCTTGAGATCCTTTTTTTCTGCGCGTAAT
CTGCTGCTTGCAAACAAAAAAACCACCGCTACCAGCGGTGGTTTGTTTGCCGGATCAAGAGCTACCAACT
CTTTTTCCGAAGGTAACTGGCTTCAGCAGAGCGCAGATACCAAATACTGTTCTTCTAGTGTAGCCGTAGT
TAGCCCACCACTTCAAGAACTCTGTAGCACCGCCTACATACCTCGCTCTGCTAATCCTGTTACCAGTGGC
TGCTGCCAGTGGCGATAAGTCGTGTCTTACCGGGTTGGACTCAAGACGATAGTTACCGGATAAGGCGCAG
CGGTCGGGCTGAACGGGGGGTTCGTGCACACAGCCCAGCTTGGAGCGAACGACCTACACCGAACTGAGAT
ACCTACAGCGTGAGCTATGAGAAAGCGCCACGCTTCCCGAAGGGAGAAAGGCGGACAGGTATCCGGTAAG
CGGCAGGGTCGGAACAGGAGAGCGCACGAGGGAGCTTCCAGGGGGAAACGCCTGGTATCTTTATAGTCCT
GTCGGGTTTCGCCACCTCTGACTTGAGCGTCGATTTTTGTGATGCTCGTCAGGGGGGCGGAGCCTATGGA
AAAACGCCAGCAACGCGGCCTTTTTACGGTTCCTGGCCTTTTGCTGGCCTTTTGCTCACATGTTCTTTCC
TGCGTTATCCCCTGATTCTGTGGATAACCGTATTACCGCCTTTGAGTGAGCTGATACCGCTCGCCGCAGC
CGAACGACCGAGCGCAGCGAGTCAGTGAGCGAGGAAGCGGAAGGCGAGAGTAGGGAACTGCCAGGCATCA
AACTAAGCAGAAGGCCCCTGACGGATGGCCTTTTTGCGTTTCTACAAACTCTTTCTGTGTTGTAAAACGA
CGGCCAGTCTTAAGCTCGGGCCCCCTGGGCGGTTCTGATAACGAGTAATCGTTAATCCGCAAATAACGTA
AAAACCCGCTTCGGCGGGTTTTTTTATGGGGGGAGTTTAGGGAAAGAGCATTTGTCAGAATATTTAAGGG
CGCCTGTCACTTTGCTTGATATATGAGAATTATTTAACCTTATAAATGAGAAAAAAGCAACGCACTTTAA
ATAAGATACGTTGCTTTTTCGATTGATGAACACCTATAATTAAACTATTCATCTATTATTTATGATTTTT
TGTATATACAATATTTCTAGTTTGTTAAAGAGAATTAAGAAAATAAATCTCGAAAATAATAAAGGGAAAA
TCAGTTTTTGATATCAAAATTATACATGTCAACGATAATACAAAATATAATACAAACTATAAGATGTTAT
CAGTATTTATTATCATTTAGAATAAATTTTGTGTCGCCCTTAATTGTGAGCGGATAACAATTACGAGCTT
CATGCACAGTGGCGTTGACTCAATATTGGCCATTAGCCATATTATTCATTGGTTATATAGCATAAATCAA
TATTGGCTATTGGCCATTGCATACGTTGTATCTATATCATAATATGTACATTTATATTGGCTCATGTCCA
ATATGACCGCCATGTTGGCATTGATTATTGACTAGTTATTAATAGTAATCAATTACGGGGTCATTAGTTC
ATAGCCCATATATGGAGTTCCGCGTTACATAACTTACGGTAAATGGCCCGCCTGGCTGACCGCCCAACGA
CCCCCGCCCATTGACGTCAATAATGACGTATGTTCCCATAGTAACGCCAATAGGGACTTTCCATTGACGT
CAATGGGTGGAGTATTTACGGTAAACTGCCCACTTGGCAGTACATCAAGTGTATCATATGCCAAGTACGC
CCCCTATTGACGTCAATGACGGTAAATGGCCCGCCTGGCATTATGCCCAGTACATGACCTTATGGGACTT
TCCTACTTGGCAGTACATCTACGTATTAGTCATCGCTATTACCATGGTGATGCGGTTTTGGCAGTACATC
AATGGGCGTGGATAGCGGTTTGACTCACGGGGATTTCCAAGTCTCCACCCCATTGACGTCAATGGGAGTT
TGTTTTGGCACCAAAATCAACGGGACTTTCCAAAATGTCGTAACAACTCCGCCCCATTGACGCAAATGGG
CGGTAGGCGTGTACGGTGGGAGGTCTATATAAGCAGAGCTCGTTTAGTGAACCGTCAGATCGCCTGGAGA
CGCCATCCACGCTGTTTTGACCTCCATAGAAGACACCGGGACCGATCCAGCCTCCGCGGCCGGGAACGGT
GCATTGGAACGCGGATTCCCCGTGCCAAGAGTGACGTAAGTACCGCCTATAGAGTCTATAGGCCCACCCC
CTTGGCTTCGTTAGAACGCGGCTACAATTAATACATAACCTTATGTATCATACACATACGATTTAGGTGA
CACTATAGAATAACATCCACTTTGCCTTTCTCTCCACAGGTGTCCACTCCCAGGTCCAACTGCACCTCGG
TTCTATCGAAAACGCGCCTGCTAGCGCCACCATGAAGACCATCATTGCCCTGAGCTACATCTTCTGCCTG
GTGTTCGCTGCGGCCGCC
[297 nt withheld, positions 2749-3045]
GGCGGAGGCGGATCTGGTGGCGGAGGAAGTGGCGGCGGAGGATCAAGACTGCTGAGAAGCCACAGCCTGC
ACTACCTGTTTATGGGCGCCAGCGAGCAGGATCTGGGCCTGTCTCTGTTTGAGGCCCTGGGCTATGTGGA
CGACCAGCTGTTCGTGTTCTACGACCACGAGAGCAGAAGAGTGGAACCCAGAACACCCTGGGTGTCCAGC
AGAATCAGCAGCCAGATGTGGCTCCAGCTGTCCCAGTCTCTGAAAGGCTGGGACCATATGTTCACCGTGG
ATTTCTGGACCATCATGGAAAACCACAACCACAGCAAAGAGTCTCACACCCTGCAAGTGATCCTGGGCTG
CGAGATGCAAGAGGACAACAGCACCGAAGGCTACTGGAAGTACGGCTACGATGGCCAGGACCACCTGGAA
TTCTGCCCCGACACACTGGATTGGAGAGCCGCCGAACCTAGAGCCTGGCCTACAAAGCTGGAATGGGAGA
GACACAAGATCCGGGCCAGACAGAACCGGGCCTACCTGGAAAGAGATTGCCCTGCACAGCTGCAGCAACT
GCTGGAACTTGGAAGAGGCGTGCTGGACCAGCAAGTGCCTCCTCTGGTCAAAGTGACCCACCATGTGACC
AGCAGCGTGACCACACTGAGATGCAGAGCCCTGAACTACTACCCTCAGAACATCACCATGAAGTGGCTGA
AGGACAAGCAGCCCATGGACGCCAAAGAGTTCGAGCCCAAAGACGTGCTGCCTAACGGCGACGGCACATA
CCAAGGCTGGATCACACTGGCTGTTCCACCAGGCGAGGAACAGCGGTATACCTGTCAGGTTGAGCACCCC
GGACTGGATCAGCCCCTGATCGTGATTTGGGAGCCTTCTCCTAGCGGCACCCTCGTTGGCGCGCCGGAAG
ATCAAGTTGATCCAAGATTGATTGATGGCAAGGGCGGATCTCTGGAGGTGCTGTTCCAGGGACCAGGCGG
AAGCGGCAATCCCGGCGGCGATCTGGCCCCCCAGATGCTGCGCGAGCTGCAGGAGACCAATGCCGCCCTG
CAGGACGTGCGCGAGCTGCTGCGCCACCGCGTGAAGGAGATCACCTTCCTGAAGAACACCGTGATGGAGT
GCGACGCCTGCGGTATGCAGCCCTCTAGAGGCTCCGGCTCCATCATCCCAGTTGAGGAGGAGAACCCGGA
CTTCTGGAACCGCGAGGCAGCCGAGGCCCTGGGTGCCGCCAAGAAGCTGCAGCCTGCACAGACAGCCGCC
AAGAACCTCATCATCTTCCTGGGCGATGGGATGGGGGTGTCTACGGTGACAGCTGCCAGGATCCTAAAAG
GGCAGAAGAAGGACAAACTGGGGCCTGAGATACCCCTGGCCATGGACCGCTTCCCATATGTGGCTCTGTC
CAAGACATACAATGTAGACAAACATGTGCCAGACAGTGGAGCCACAGCCACGGCCTACCTGTGCGGGGTC
AAGGGCAACTTCCAGACCATTGGCTTGAGTGCAGCCGCCCGCTTTAACCAGTGCAACACGACACGCGGCA
ACGAGGTCATCTCCGTGATGAATCGGGCCAAGAAAGCAGGGAAGTCAGTGGGAGTGGTAACCACCACACG
AGTGCAGCACGCCTCGCCAGCCGGCACCTACGCCCACACGGTGAACCGCAACTGGTACTCGGACGCCGAC
GTGCCTGCCTCGGCCCGCCAGGAGGGGTGCCAGGACATCGCTACGCAGCTCATCTCCAACATGGACATTG
ACGTGATCCTAGGTGGAGGCCGAAAGTACATGTTTCGCATGGGAACCCCAGACCCTGAGTACCCAGATGA
CTACAGCCAAGGTGGGACCAGGCTGGACGGGAAGAATCTGGTGCAGGAATGGCTGGCGAAGCGCCAGGGT
GCCCGGTATGTGTGGAACCGCACTGAGCTCATGCAGGCTTCCCTGGACCCGTCTGTGACCCATCTCATGG
GTCTCTTTGAGCCTGGAGACATGAAATACGAGATCCACCGAGACTCCACACTGGACCCCTCCCTGATGGA
GATGACAGAGGCTGCCCTGCGCCTGCTGAGCAGGAACCCCCGCGGCTTCTTCCTCTTCGTGGAGGGTGGT
CGCATCGACCATGGTCATCATGAAAGCAGGGCTTACCGGGCACTGACTGAGACGATCATGTTCGACGACG
CCATTGAGAGGGCGGGCCAGCTCACCAGCGAGGAGGACACGCTGAGCCTCGTCACTGCCGACCACTCCCA
CGTCTTCTCCTTCGGAGGCTACCCCCTGCGAGGGAGCTCCATCTTCGGGCTGGCCCCTGGCAAGGCCCGG
GACAGGAAGGCCTACACGGTCCTCCTATACGGAAACGGTCCAGGCTATGTGCTCAAGGACGGCGCCCGGC
CGGATGTTACCGAGAGCGAGAGCGGGAGCCCCGAGTATCGGCAGCAGTCAGCAGTGCCCCTGGACGAAGA
GACCCACGCAGGCGAGGACGTGGCGGTGTTCGCGCGCGGCCCGCAGGCGCACCTGGTTCACGGCGTGCAG
GAGCAGACCTTCATAGCGCACGTCATGGCCTTCGCCGCCTGCCTGGAGCCCTACACCGCCTGCGACCTGG
CGCCCCCCGCCGGCACCACCGACGCCGCGCACCCGGGTGGCGGAGGACTGAACGACATCTTCGAGGCTCA
GAAAATCGAATGGCACGAACATCACCATCACCATCACCATCACCATTAAGGCCGGCCTGTAGTCACTGGC
ACAACGCGTTACCCGGTAAGCCAATCGGGTATACACGGTCGTCATACTGCAGACAGGGTTCTTCTACTTT
GCAAGATAGTCTTGAGTAGTAAAATAAATAGATAGAGAAAATCAGCCTCGACTGTGCCTTCTAGTTGCCA
GCCATCTGTTGTTTGCCCCTCCCCCGTGCCTTCCTTGACCCTGGAAGGTGCCACTCCCACTGTCCTTTCC
TAATAAAATGAGGAAATTGCATCACAACACTCAACCCTATCTCGGTCTATTCTTTTGATTTATAAGGGAT
TTTGCCGATTTCGGCCTATTGGTTAAAAAATGAGCTGATTTAACAAAAATTTAACGCGAATTAATTCTGT
GGAATGTGTGTCAGTTAGGGTGTGGAAAGTCCCCAGGCTCCCCAGCAGGCAGAAGTATGCAAAGCATGCA
TCTCAATTAGTCAGCAACCAGGTGTGGAAAGTCCCCAGGCTCCCCAGCAGGCAGAAGTATGCAAAGCATG
CATCTCAATTAGTCAGCAACCATAGTCCCGCCCCTAACTCCGCCCATCCCGCCCCTAACTCCGCCCAGTT
CCGCCCATTCTCCGCCCCATGGCTGACTAATTTTTTTTATTTATGCAGAGGCCGAGGCCGCCTCTGCCTC
TGAGCTATTCCAGAAGTAGTGAGGAGGCTTTTTTGGAGGCCTAGGCTTTTGCAAAAAGCTCCCGGGAGCT
TGTATATCCATTTTCGGATCTGATCAGCACGTGTTGACAATTAATCATCGGCATAGTATATCGGCATAGT
ATAATACGACAAGGTGAGGAACTAAACCATGACCGAGTACAAGCCCACGGTGCGCCTCGCCACCCGCGAC
GACGTCCCCAGGGCCGTACGCACCCTCGCCGCCGCGTTCGCCGACTACCCCGCCACGCGCCACACCGTCG
ATCCGGACCGCCACATCGAGCGGGTCACCGAGCTGCAAGAACTCTTCCTCACGCGCGTCGGGCTCGACAT
CGGCAAGGTGTGGGTCGCGGACGACGGCGCCGCGGTGGCGGTCTGGACCACGCCGGAGAGCGTCGAAGCG
GGGGCGGTGTTCGCCGAGATCGGCCCGCGCATGGCCGAGTTGAGCGGTTCCCGGCTGGCCGCGCAGCAAC
AGATGGAAGGCCTCCTGGCGCCGCACCGGCCCAAGGAGCCCGCGTGGTTCCTGGCCACCGTCGGCGTCTC
GCCCGACCACCAGGGCAAGGGTCTGGGCAGCGCCGTCGTGCTCCCCGGAGTGGAGGCGGCCGAGCGCGCC
GGGGTGCCCGCCTTCCTGGAGACATCCGCGCCCCGCAACCTCCCCTTCTACGAGCGGCTCGGCTTCACCG
TCACCGCCGACGTCGAGGTGCCCGAAGGACCGCGCACCTGGTGCATGACCCGCAAGCCCGGTGCCTGACA
CGTGCTACGAGATTTCGATTCCACCGCCGCCTTCTATGAAAGGTTGGGCTTCGGAATCGTTTTCCGGGAC
GCCGGCTGGATGATCCTCCAGCGCGGGGATCTCATGCTGGAGTTCTTCGCCCACCCCAACTTGTTTATTG
CAGCTTATAATGGTTACAAATAAAGCAATAGCATCACAAATTTCACAAATAAAGCATTTTTTTCACTGCA
TTCTAGTTGTGGTTTGTCCAAACTCATCAATGTATCTTATCATGTCTGTATACCGTCGACCTCTAGCTAG
AGCTTGGCGTAATCATGGTCATTACCAATGCTTAATCAGTGAGGCACCTATCTCAGCGATCTGTCTATTT
CGTTCATCCATAGTTGCCTGACTCCCCGTCGTGTAGATAACTACGATACGGGAGGGCTTACCATCTGGCC
CCAGCGCTGCGATGATACCGCGAGAACCACGCTCACCGGCTCCGGATTTATCAGCAATAAACCAGCCAGC
CGGAAGGGCCGAGCGCAGAAGTGGTCCTGCAACTTTATCCGCCTCCATCCAGTCTATTAATTGTTGCCGG
GAAGCTAGAGTAAGTAGTTCGCCAGTTAATAGTTTGCGCAACGTTGTTGCCATCGCTACAGGCATCGTGG
TGTCACGCTCGTCGTTTGGTATGGCTTCATTCAGCTCCGGTTCCCAACGATCAAGGCGAGTTACATGATC
CCCCATGTTGTGCAAAAAAGCGGTTAGCTCCTTCGGTCCTCCGATCGTTGTCAGAAGTAAGTTGGCCGCA
GTGTTATCACTCATGGTTATGGCAGCACTGCATAATTCTCTTACTGTCATGCCATCCGTAAGATGCTTTT
CTGTGACTGGTGAGTACTCAACCAAGTCATTCTGAGAATAGTGTATGCGGCGACCGAGTTGCTCTTGCCC
GGCGTCAATACGGGATAATACCGCGCCACATAGCAGAACTTTAAAAGTGCTCATCATTGGAAAACGTTCT
TCGGGGCGAAAACTCTCAAGGATCTTACCGCTGTTGAGATCCAGTTCGATGTAACCCACTCGTGCACCCA
ACTGATCTTCAGCATCTTTTACTTTCACCAGCGTTTCTGGGTGAGCAAAAACAGGAAGGCAAAATGCCGC
AAAAAAGGGAATAAGGGCGACACGGAAATGTTGAATACTCATATTCTTCCTT
Features (pLannotate 1.2.2; 25 found; start..end, strand, type, name):
    119..143     -  CDS            KanR (fragment): aminoglycoside phosphotransferase; aph(3')-Ia; confers resistance to kanamycin
    254..842     +  rep_origin     ori: high-copy-number ColE1/pMB1/pBR322/pUC origin of replication
   1067..1084    +  terminator     rrnB T2 terminator (fragment): transcription terminator T2 from the E. coli rrnB gene
   1109..1128    -  CDS            lacZα (fragment): LacZα fragment of β-galactosidase; lacZ fragment
   1584..1600    +  protein_bind   lac operator: The lac repressor binds to the lac operator to inhibit transcription in E. coli. This inhibition can be relieved by adding lactose or isopropyl-β-D-thiogalactopyranoside (IPTG). lac repressor encoded by lacI
   1843..2146    +  enhancer       CMV enhancer: human cytomegalovirus immediate early enhancer
   2147..2350    +  promoter       CMV promoter: human cytomegalovirus (CMV) immediate early promoter
   2486..2529    +  intron         CMV intron (fragment): modified intron A from human cytomegalovirus
   2581..2599    +  promoter       SP6 promoter: promoter for bacteriophage SP6 RNA polymerase
   2603..2640    +  CDS            IgH signal sequence (fragment): signal sequence from the mouse immunoglobulin heavy chain variable region
   2704..3045    +  CDS            B2M (sequence partly withheld): B2MG_CHLAE - Experimental evidence at protein level: Swiss-Prot protein existence level 1. Component of the class I major histocompatibility complex (MHC). Involved in the presentation of peptide antigens to the immune system. From Chlorocebus aethiops (Green monkey) (Cercopithecus aethiops).
   3091..3942    +  CDS            HFE (fragment): HFE_HUMAN - Also known as HLAH. Experimental evidence at protein level: Swiss-Prot protein existence level 1. Binds to transferrin receptor (TFR) and reduces its affinity for iron-loaded transferrin. From Homo sapiens (Human).
   4039..4218    +  CDS            Comp (fragment): COMP_RAT - Experimental evidence at protein level: Swiss-Prot protein existence level 1. May play a role in the structural integrity of cartilage via its interaction with other extracellular matrix proteins such as the collagens and fibronectin. Can mediate the interaction of chondrocytes with the cartilage extracellular matrix through interaction with cell surface integrin receptors. Could play a role in the pathogenesis of osteoarthritis. Potent suppressor of apoptosis in both primary chondrocytes and transformed cells. Suppresses apoptosis by blocking the activation of caspase-3 and by indu
   4206..5658    +  CDS            SEAP (fragment): secreted alkaline phosphatase from human placenta The natural enzyme has a C-terminal transmembrane sequence that is replaced by a GPI anchor.
   5683..5724    +  CDS            AviTag™ (fragment): peptide tag that allows for enzymatic biotinylation
   5728..5751    +  CDS            8xHis: 8xHis affinity tag
   5897..6008    +  polyA_signal   bGH poly(A) signal: bovine growth hormone polyadenylation signal
   6009..6117    +  rep_origin     f1 ori (fragment): f1 bacteriophage origin of replication; arrow indicates direction of (+) strand synthesis
   6131..6460    +  promoter       SV40 promoter: SV40 enhancer and early promoter
   6508..6555    +  promoter       EM7 promoter: synthetic bacterial promoter&nbsp
   6574..7173    +  CDS            PuroR (fragment): puromycin N-acetyltransferase; pac from Streptomyces; confers resistance to puromycin
   7183..7308    +  CDS            ble (fragment): BLE_KLEPN - Experimental evidence at protein level: Swiss-Prot protein existence level 1. Binding protein with a strong affinity to the bleomycin family of antibiotics. Binds to CL990; an antimitotic-antibiotic compound. From Klebsiella pneumoniae.
   7303..7424    +  polyA_signal   SV40 poly(A) signal: SV40 polyadenylation signal
   7477..8337    -  CDS            AmpR: β-lactamase; bla; confers resistance to ampicillin, carbenicillin, and related antibiotics
   8340..89      -  promoter       AmpR promoter (fragment) (across the origin): bla
