[The description below was written by a language model from this plasmid's Addgene catalogue record and pLannotate feature annotations shown in this document.]
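Description:
pD649-HAsp-HFE-COMP5AP-AviTag-9xHis is a mammalian expression plasmid (8,347 nt in the depositor's full sequence) built on the pD649 backbone to produce a secreted, tagged form of the extracellular domain of human HFE, the MHC class I-like protein that binds the transferrin receptor. It is maintained in E. coli as a high-copy plasmid through a ColE1/pUC-type origin and selected with ampicillin via the β-lactamase gene. An SV40 early/EM7 promoter cassette driving puromycin N-acetyltransferase, followed by an SV40 poly(A) signal, is also annotated and could allow puromycin selection in mammalian cells. Short annotated fragments of KanR, lacZα, ble and f1 ori appear to be backbone remnants rather than functional parts.

Expression is driven by the CMV enhancer/promoter with a partial CMV intron A, and an SP6 promoter sits just upstream of the coding region. The open reading frame begins with a secretion signal; the name indicates an HA signal peptide, although the annotation tool matched this region to an IgH signal sequence fragment. Notably, the feature table places a β2-microglobulin coding segment immediately upstream of the HFE fragment. This suggests a single-chain β2m–HFE arrangement and would account for the 1,194 bp insert size, though the catalogue entry does not mention it. The insert lies between retained restriction sites and is fused at its C terminus to a COMP pentamerisation coiled coil, placental alkaline phosphatase, an AviTag for enzymatic biotinylation and a polyhistidine tag (9xHis by name), and the unit ends with the bGH poly(A) signal. The pentameric, enzyme-labelled protein is suited to avidity-based detection of weak extracellular interactions, consistent with its origin in a human cell-surface interactome screen. The depositor notes that some plasmids in the collection may carry an IS4-like transposase element upstream of the CMV promoter; none is annotated here.
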