Addgene plasmid #157401: pD649-HAsp-HFE-COMP5AP-AviTag-9xHis
Purpose: Mammalian expression of cell-surface protein extracellular domain fused to COMP5AP-AviTag-9xHis. Protein is secreted from cells.
Depositing lab: Chris Garcia. Depositing organization: Stanford University. Publication: A Human IgSF Cell-Surface Interactome Reveals a Complex Network of Protein-Protein Interactions. Wojtowicz WM, Vielmetter J, Fernandes RA, Siepe DH, Eastman CL, Chisholm GB, Cox S, Klock H, Anderson PW, Rue SM, Miller JJ, Glaser SM, Bragstad ML, Vance J, Lam AW, Lesley SA, Zinn K, Garcia KC. Cell. 2020 Aug 20;182(4):1027-1043.e17. doi: 10.1016/j.cell.2020.07.025. PubMed 32822567.
Backbone
  Vector backbone: pD649
  Backbone size w/o insert (bp): 7153
  Vector type: Mammalian Expression
Growth in bacteria
  Bacterial resistance: Ampicillin, 100 μg/mL
  Growth temperature: 37°C
  Growth strain: DH5alpha
  Copy number: High Copy
Gene/Insert
  Gene/Insert name: HFE
  Species: H. sapiens (human)
  Insert size (bp): 1194
  Entrez Gene: HFE (a.k.a. HFE1, HH, HLA-H, MVCD7, TFQTL2)
  Promoter: CMV/SP6
  Tag / fusion protein: COMP5AP-AviTag-9xHis (C terminal on backbone)
  Cloning method: Restriction Enzyme; 5′ cloning site GCGGCCGC (not destroyed); 3′ cloning site GGCGCGCC (not destroyed)
  Sequencing primers: 5′ ATTTAGGTGACACTATAG; 3′ CGTCGCACTCCATCACGGTG
Resource information
  A portion of this plasmid was derived from a plasmid made by: synthesis by ThermoFisher
Terms and licenses: Academic/Nonprofit Terms; Industry Terms: Not Available to Industry
Depositor comments: Some plasmids in this collection may have an IS4-like element ISVsa5 family transposase upstream of the CMV promoter.
How to cite: pD649-HAsp-HFE-COMP5AP-AviTag-9xHis was a gift from Chris Garcia (Addgene plasmid # 157401 ; http://n2t.net/addgene:157401 ; RRID:Addgene_157401)
