>Addgene plasmid #157401 | pD649-HAsp-HFE-COMP5AP-AviTag-9xHis | depositor partial sequence | sequence record 303912 | insert (extracellular domain)
[297 nt withheld, positions 1-297]
GGCGGAGGCGGATCTGGTGGCGGAGGAAGTGGCGGCGGAGGATCAAGACTGCTGAGAAGCCACAGCCTGC
ACTACCTGTTTATGGGCGCCAGCGAGCAGGATCTGGGCCTGTCTCTGTTTGAGGCCCTGGGCTATGTGGA
CGACCAGCTGTTCGTGTTCTACGACCACGAGAGCAGAAGAGTGGAACCCAGAACACCCTGGGTGTCCAGC
AGAATCAGCAGCCAGATGTGGCTCCAGCTGTCCCAGTCTCTGAAAGGCTGGGACCATATGTTCACCGTGG
ATTTCTGGACCATCATGGAAAACCACAACCACAGCAAAGAGTCTCACACCCTGCAAGTGATCCTGGGCTG
CGAGATGCAAGAGGACAACAGCACCGAAGGCTACTGGAAGTACGGCTACGATGGCCAGGACCACCTGGAA
TTCTGCCCCGACACACTGGATTGGAGAGCCGCCGAACCTAGAGCCTGGCCTACAAAGCTGGAATGGGAGA
GACACAAGATCCGGGCCAGACAGAACCGGGCCTACCTGGAAAGAGATTGCCCTGCACAGCTGCAGCAACT
GCTGGAACTTGGAAGAGGCGTGCTGGACCAGCAAGTGCCTCCTCTGGTCAAAGTGACCCACCATGTGACC
AGCAGCGTGACCACACTGAGATGCAGAGCCCTGAACTACTACCCTCAGAACATCACCATGAAGTGGCTGA
AGGACAAGCAGCCCATGGACGCCAAAGAGTTCGAGCCCAAAGACGTGCTGCCTAACGGCGACGGCACATA
CCAAGGCTGGATCACACTGGCTGTTCCACCAGGCGAGGAACAGCGGTATACCTGTCAGGTTGAGCACCCC
GGACTGGATCAGCCCCTGATCGTGATTTGGGAGCCTTCTCCTAGCGGCACCCTCGTT
